>Addgene plasmid #180542 | KTK_029 | addgene full sequence | sequence record 359423 | Addgene NGS Result
AATACTGTTCTTCTAGTGTAGCCGTAGTTAGGCCACCACTTCAAGAACTCTGTAGCACCGCCTACATACC
TCGCTCTGCTAATCCTGTTACCAGTGGCTGCTGCCAGTGGCGATAAGTCGTGTCTTACCGGGTTGGACTC
AAGACGATAGTTACCGGATAAGGCGCAGCGGTCGGGCTGAACGGGGGGTTCGTGCACACAGCCCAGCTTG
GAGCGAACGACCTACACCGAACTGAGATACCTACAGCGTGAGCTATGAGAAAGCGCCACGCTTCCCGAAG
GGAGAAAGGCGGACAGGTATCCGGTAAGCGGCAGGGTCGGAACAGGAGAGCGCACGAGGGAGCTTCCAGG
GGGAAACGCCTGGTATCTTTATAGTCCTGTCGGGTTTCGCCACCTCTGACTTGAGCGTCGATTTTTGTGA
TGCTCGTCAGGGGGGCGGAGCCTATGGAAAAACGCCAGCAACGCGGCCTTTTTACGGTTCCTGGCCTTTT
GCTGGCCTTTTGCTCACATGTTCTTTCCTGCGTTATCCCCTGATTCTGTGGATAACCGTAGTCGGTCTCA
TGGCGATTAAAGAGGAGAATACTAGTATGTGAGACCAAGATTATCAAAAAGGATCTTCACCTAGATCCTT
TTAAATTAAAAATGAAGTTTTAAATCAATCTAAAGTATATATGAGTAAACTTGGTCTGACAGTTACCAAT
GCTTAATCAGTGAGGCACCTATCTCAGCGATCTGTCTATTTCGTTCATCCATAGTTGCCTGACTCCCCGT
CGTGTAGATAACTACGATACGGGAGGGCTTACCATCTGGCCCCAGTGCTGCAATGATACCGCGGGACCCA
CGCTCACCGGCTCCAGATTTATCAGCAATAAACCAGCCAGCCGGAAGGGCCGAGCGCAGAAGTGGTCCTG
CAACTTTATCCGCCTCCATCCAGTCTATTAATTGTTGCCGGGAAGCTAGAGTAAGTAGTTCGCCAGTTAA
TAGTTTGCGCAACGTTGTTGCCATTGCTACAGGCATCGTGGTGTCACGCTCGTCGTTTGGTATGGCTTCA
TTCAGCTCCGGTTCCCAACGATCAAGGCGAGTTACATGATCCCCCATGTTGTGCAAAAAAGCGGTTAGCT
CCTTCGGTCCTCCGATCGTTGTCAGAAGTAAGTTGGCCGCAGTGTTATCACTCATGGTTATGGCAGCACT
GCATAATTCTCTTACTGTCATGCCATCCGTAAGATGCTTTTCTGTGACTGGTGAGTACTCAACCAAGTCA
TTCTGAGAATAGTGTATGCGGCGACCGAGTTGCTCTTGCCCGGCGTCAATACGGGATAATACCGCGCCAC
ATAGCAGAACTTTAAAAGTGCTCATCATTGGAAAACGTTCTTCGGGGCGAAAACTCTCAAGGATCTTACC
GCTGTTGAGATCCAGTTCGATGTAACCCACTCGTGCACCCAACTGATCTTCAGCATCTTTTACTTTCACC
AGCGTTTCTGGGTGAGCAAAAACAGGAAGGCAAAATGCCGCAAAAAAGGGAATAAGGGCGACACGGAAAT
GTTGAATACTCATACTCTTCCTTTTTCAATATTATTGAAGCATTTATCAGGGTTATTGTCTCATGAGCGG
ATACATATTTGAATGTATTTAGAAAAATAAACAAATAGGGGTTCCGCGCACATTTCCCCGAAAAGTGCCA
CCTGTCATGACCAAAATCCCTTAACGTGAGTTTTCGTTCCACTGAGCGTCAGACCCCGTAGAAAAGATCA
AAGGATCTTCTTGAGATCCTTTTTTTCTGCGCGTAATCTGCTGCTTGCAAACAAAAAAACCACCGCTACC
AGCGGTGGTTTGTTTGCCGGATCAAGAGCTACCAACTCTTTTTCCGAAGGTAACTGGCTTCAGCAGAGCG
CAGATACCA
Features (pLannotate 1.2.2; 3 found; start..end, strand, type, name):
    693..1553    -  CDS            AmpR: β-lactamase; bla; confers resistance to ampicillin, carbenicillin, and related antibiotics
   1554..1658    -  promoter       AmpR promoter: bla
   1761..450     +  rep_origin     ori (across the origin): high-copy-number ColE1/pMB1/pBR322/pUC origin of replication
