[The description below was written by a language model from this plasmid's Addgene catalogue record and pLannotate feature annotations shown in this document.]
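Description:
KTK_029 is a small entry (part-storage) vector from the Komagataeibacter Tool Kit, a modular cloning system built for assembling multigene constructs and programmed protein secretion in cellulose-producing bacteria. Its payload is a single synthetic part, the ribosome binding site BBa_B0035, a registry-style RBS intended to be placed between a promoter and a coding sequence to drive translation initiation in assembled expression units. On its own the plasmid expresses nothing of interest. It serves as a source of the RBS part for hierarchical assembly into higher-level constructs. The catalogue lists the cloning method only as restriction enzyme based, and the flanking cloning sites are not recorded.

The sequenced plasmid is about 1.9 kb, and the automated annotation finds just three features: a high-copy ColE1/pMB1/pUC-type origin of replication, the bla gene encoding β-lactamase, and its native AmpR promoter. This fits the catalogue's description of a high-copy, ampicillin-selected plasmid propagated in E. coli DH5alpha. The RBS itself and any assembly sites were not picked up by the annotation, presumably because they are too short or non-standard for the feature database, and they most likely lie in the unannotated stretches between the origin and the resistance cassette. The catalogue names pSEVA331 as the backbone, a broad-host-range vector that normally carries a pBBR1 origin and chloramphenicol resistance. This does not match the minimal ampicillin/ColE1 plasmid in the sequence record. The backbone field may refer to the destination vectors used elsewhere in the kit, but the record does not resolve the discrepancy.
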