Addgene plasmid #180542: KTK_029
Purpose: Entry vector containing RBS BBa_B0035
Depositing lab: Tom Ellis. Depositing organization: Imperial College London. Publication: Komagataeibacter Tool Kit (KTK): A Modular Cloning System for Multigene Constructs and Programmed Protein Secretion from Cellulose Producing Bacteria. Goosens VJ, Walker KT, Aragon SM, Singh A, Senthivel VR, Dekker L, Caro-Astorga J, Buat MLA, Song W, Lee KY, Ellis T. ACS Synth Biol. 2021 Dec 17;10(12):3422-3434. doi: 10.1021/acssynbio.1c00358. Epub 2021 Nov 12. PubMed 34767345.
Backbone
  Vector backbone: pSEVA331
  Vector type: Bacterial Expression
Growth in bacteria
  Bacterial resistance: Ampicillin, 100 μg/mL
  Growth temperature: 37°C
  Growth strain: DH5alpha
  Copy number: High Copy
Gene/Insert
  Gene/Insert name: RBS BBa_B0035
  Species: Synthetic
  Cloning method: Restriction Enzyme; 5′ cloning site unknown (unknown if destroyed)
Terms and licenses: Academic/Nonprofit Terms; Industry Terms: Not Available to Industry
Depositor comments: Read the preprint at https://www.biorxiv.org/content/10.1101/2021.06.09.447691v1.full
How to cite: KTK_029 was a gift from Tom Ellis (Addgene plasmid # 180542 ; http://n2t.net/addgene:180542 ; RRID:Addgene_180542)
